Addgene plasmid #153240: pDGE331
Purpose: (Empty Backbone) M1E shuttle vector containing the Arabidopsis thaliana U6 promoter for preparation of single guide RNA transcriptional units by cloning of hybridized oligonucleotides.
Depositing lab: Johannes Stuttmann. Depositing organization: Martin-Luther-Universitaet Halle-Wittenberg. Publication: Highly efficient multiplex editing: One-shot generation of 8x Nicotiana benthamiana and 12x Arabidopsis mutants. Stuttmann J, Barthel K, Martin P, Ordon J, Erickson JL, Herr R, Ferik F, Kretschmer C, Berner T, Keilwagen J, Marillonnet S, Bonas U. Plant J. 2021 Feb 12. doi: 10.1111/tpj.15197. PubMed 33577114.
Backbone
  Vector backbone: pUC57-BsaI
  Backbone size (bp): 2700
  Vector type: CRISPR
  Selectable markers: ccdB
Growth in bacteria
  Bacterial resistance: Chloramphenicol and Ampicillin, 25 & 100 μg/mL
  Growth temperature: 37°C
  Growth strain: ccdB Survival
  Copy number: High Copy
Gene/Insert
  Gene/Insert name: None
Terms and licenses: Academic/Nonprofit Terms; Industry Terms: Not Available to Industry
Depositor comments: Please visit https://www.biorxiv.org/content/10.1101/2020.03.31.018671v2 for bioRxiv preprint.
How to cite: pDGE331 was a gift from Johannes Stuttmann (Addgene plasmid # 153240 ; http://n2t.net/addgene:153240 ; RRID:Addgene_153240)
