[The description below was written by a language model from this plasmid's Addgene catalogue record and pLannotate feature annotations shown in this document.]
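Description:
pDGE331 is an empty "M1E" shuttle vector for plant CRISPR/Cas9 work, built on a pUC57-BsaI backbone and used to prepare single guide RNA transcriptional units driven by the Arabidopsis thaliana U6 promoter. It is a high-copy E. coli plasmid of about 4.4 kb that replicates from a ColE1/pUC-type origin and carries an ampicillin resistance gene (β-lactamase with its own promoter) in the backbone. Remnants of the pUC cloning region (lacZα fragments, lac promoter and operator, CAP binding site) and short bom, rop and lacI fragments are also annotated, but these appear to be backbone leftovers.

The functional cassette lies between the AtU6 promoter, of which only a short stretch is detected by the annotation, and a partial match to the Streptococcus pyogenes tracrRNA, which corresponds to the sgRNA scaffold. Between these two elements sits a placeholder containing ccdB, a ccdA fragment, and a chloramphenicol acetyltransferase gene with its cat promoter. CcdB is a gyrase-targeting toxin, so the uncut vector must be maintained in a ccdB-tolerant strain, where chloramphenicol and ampicillin together select for the intact plasmid. According to the record, hybridized oligonucleotides encoding a guide sequence are cloned into the vector. The layout suggests that they replace the ccdB/CmR cassette, so that in standard strains ccdB would counterselect against unmodified vector while the guide becomes joined to the U6 promoter and scaffold. The record does not state which restriction enzymes are used.

The associated publication concerns highly multiplexed genome editing in Nicotiana benthamiana and Arabidopsis. The "shuttle" designation suggests that finished sgRNA units are passed on to a downstream recipient vector, though the record gives no details of that assembly.
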