Features (pLannotate 1.2.2; 17 found; start..end, strand, type, name):
    137..236     +  misc_feature   bom (fragment): basis of mobility region from pBR322
    242..399     -  CDS            lacZα (fragment): LacZα fragment of β-galactosidase; lacZ fragment
    453..520     -  misc_RNA       tracrRNA (fragment): trans-activating CRISPR RNA for the Streptococcus pyogenes CRISPR/Cas9 system
    579..881     -  CDS            ccdB: CCDB_ECOLI - Also known as G, letB, letD. Experimental evidence at protein level: Swiss-Prot protein existence level 1. Toxic component of a type II toxin-antitoxin (TA) system, functioning in plasmid maintainence. Responsible for the post- segregational killing (PSK) of plasmid-free cells, also referred to as a plasmid addiction system. Half-life of over 2 hours. Cell killing by CcdB is accompanied by filamentation, defects in chromosome and plasmid segregation, defects in cell division, formation of anucleate cells, decreased DNA synthesis and plasmid loss. Interferes with the activity of DN
    886..1044    -  CDS            ccdA (fragment): CCDA_ECO57 - Also known as H, letA. Experimental evidence at protein level: Swiss-Prot protein existence level 1. Antitoxin component of a type II toxin-antitoxin (TA) system which inhibits the post-segregational killing (PSK) of plasmid-free cells, also referred to as a plasmid addiction system. Binds to and blocks the activity of CcdB; will also remove bound CcdB protein from the CcdB-GyrA complex by forming a CcdA-CcdB complex, a process termed rejuvenation. Functions as a transcriptional corepressor for the ccdAB operon, repression also requires CcdB (By similarity). From Escherichia coli
   1226..1884    -  CDS            CmR: chloramphenicol acetyltransferase; cat; confers resistance to chloramphenicol
   1885..1987    -  promoter       cat promoter: promoter of the E. coli cat gene encoding chloramphenicol acetyltransferase
   2060..2076    -  promoter       AtU6 promoter (fragment): consensus promoter from the three Arabidopsis U6 snRNA genes (Waibel and Filipowicz, 1990; Nekrasov et al., 2013)
   2094..2110    +  CDS            lacZα (fragment): LacZα fragment of β-galactosidase; lacZ fragment
   2206..2222    -  protein_bind   lac operator: The lac repressor binds to the lac operator to inhibit transcription in E. coli. This inhibition can be relieved by adding lactose or isopropyl-β-D-thiogalactopyranoside (IPTG). lac repressor encoded by lacI
   2230..2260    -  promoter       lac promoter: promoter for the E. coli lac operon
   2275..2296    -  protein_bind   CAP binding site: CAP binding activates transcription in the presence of cAMP. E. coli catabolite activator protein
   2309..2401    -  CDS            lacI (fragment): lac repressor; lacI; The lac repressor binds to the lac operator to inhibit transcription in E. coli. This inhibition can be relieved by adding lactose or isopropyl-β-D-thiogalactopyranoside (IPTG).
   2584..3172    -  rep_origin     ori: high-copy-number ColE1/pMB1/pBR322/pUC origin of replication
   3343..4203    -  CDS            AmpR: β-lactamase; bla; confers resistance to ampicillin, carbenicillin, and related antibiotics
   4204..4308    -  promoter       AmpR promoter: bla
   4403..35      +  CDS            rop (fragment) (across the origin): Rop protein, which maintains plasmids at low copy number; rop
>Addgene plasmid #153240 | pDGE331 | addgene full sequence | sequence record 305768 | Addgene NGS Result
TCGCGCGTTTCGGTGATGACGGTGAAAACCTCTGACACATGCAGCTCCCGGAGACGGTCACAGCTTGTCT
GTAAGCGGATGCCGGGAGCAGACAAGCCCGTCAGGGCGCGTCAGCGGGTGTTGGCGGGTGTCGGGGCTGG
CTTAACTATGCGGCATCAGAGCAGATTGTACTGAGAGTGCACCATATGCGGTGTGAAATACCGCACAGAT
GCGTAAGGAGAAAATACCGCATCAGGCGCCATTCGCCATTCAGGCTGCGCAACTGTTGGGAAGGGCGATC
GGTGCGGGCCTCTTCGCTATTACGCCAGCTGGCGAAAGGGGGATGTGCTGCAAGGCGATTAAGTTGGGTA
ACGCCAGGGTTTTCCCAGTCACGACGTTGTAAAACGACGGCCAGTGAATTCGAGCTCGGTACCTCGCGAA
TGCATCTAGATAAGGTCTCTAAGCAAAAAAAAGCACCGACTCGGTGCCACTTTTTCAAGTTGATAACGGA
CTAGCCTTATTTCAACTTGCTATGCTGTTTCCAGCATAGCTCTGAAACAAGTCTTCGACTGGCTGTGTAT
AAGGGAGCCTGACATTTATATTCCCCAGAACATCAGGTTAATGGCGTTTTTGATGTCATTTTCGCGGTGG
CTGAGATCAGCCACTTCTTCCCCGATAACGGAAACCGGCACACTGGCCATATCGGTGGTCATCATGCGCC
AGCTTTCATCCCCGATATGCACCACCGGGTAAAGTTCACGGGAGACTTTATCTGACAGCAGACGTGCACT
GGCCAGGGGGATCACCATCCGTCGCCCGGGCGTGTCAATAATATCACTCTGTACATCCACAAACAGACGA
TAACGGCTCTCTCTTTTATAGGTGTAAACCTTAAACTGCATTTCACCAGCCCCTGTTCTCGTCAGCAAAA
GAGCCGTTCATTTCAATAAACCGGGCGACCTCAGCCATCCCTTCCTGATTTTCCGCTTTCCAGCGTTCGG
CACGCAGACGACGGGCTTCATTCTGCATGGTTGTGCTTACCAGACCGGAGATATTGACATCATATATGCC
TTGAGCAACTGATAGCTGTCGCTGTCAACTGTCACTGTAATACGCTGCTTCATAGCATACCTCTTTTTGA
CATACTTCGGGTATACATATCAGTATATATTCTTATACCGCAAAAATCAGCGCGCAAATACGCATACTGT
TATCTGGCTTTTAGTAAGCCGGATCCACGCGGCGTTTACGCCCCCCCTGCCACTCATCGCAGTACTGTTG
TAATTCATTAAGCATTCTGCCGACATGGAAGCCATCACAAACGGCATGATGAACCTGAATCGCCAGCGGC
ATCAGCACCTTGTCGCCTTGCGTATAATATTTGCCCATGGTGAAAACGGGGGCGAAGAAGTTGTCCATAT
TGGCCACGTTTAAATCAAAACTGGTGAAACTCACCCAGGGATTGGCTGAGACGAAAAACATATTCTCAAT
AAACCCTTTAGGGAAATAGGCCAGGTTTTCACCGTAACACGCCACATCTTGCGAATATATGTGTAGAAAC
TGCCGGAAATCGTCGTGGTATTCACTCCAGAGCGATGAAAACGTTTCAGTTTGCTCATGGAAAACGGTGT
AACAAGGGTGAACACTATCCCATATCACCAGCTCACCGTCTTTCATTGCCATACGGAATTCCGGATGAGC
ATTCATCAGGCGGGCAAGAATGTGAATAAAGGCCGGATAAAACTTGTGCTTATTTTTCTTTACGGTCTTT
AAAAAGGCCGTAATATCCAGCTGAACGGTCTGGTTATAGGTACATTGAGCAACTGACTGAAATGCCTCAA
AATGTTCTTTACGATGCCATTGGGATATATCAACGGTGGTATATCCAGTGATTTTTTTCTCCATTTTAGC
TTCCTTAGCTCCTGAAAATCTCGATAACTCAAAAAATACGCCCGGTAGTGATCTTATTTCATTATGGTGA
AAGTTGGAACCTCTTACGTGCCGATCAACGTCTCAGAAGACTTCAATCACTACTTCGACTCTAGCTGTAT
ATAAACTCAGCTTCGTTTTCTTATCTAAGCGATGTGGGACTTTTGAAGATTGTTTTCAACTTAGTCGTGA
CTGGGAAAACGCAATGAGACCAAAATCGGATCCCGGGCCCGTCGACTGCAGAGGCCTGCATGCAAGCTTG
GCGTAATCATGGTCATAGCTGTTTCCTGTGTGAAATTGTTATCCGCTCACAATTCCACACAACATACGAG
CCGGAAGCATAAAGTGTAAAGCCTGGGGTGCCTAATGAGTGAGCTAACTCACATTAATTGCGTTGCGCTC
ACTGCCCGCTTTCCAGTCGGGAAACCTGTCGTGCCAGCTGCATTAATGAATCGGCCAACGCGCGGGGAGA
GGCGGTTTGCGTATTGGGCGCTCTTCCGCTTCCTCGCTCACTGACTCGCTGCGCTCGGTCGTTCGGCTGC
GGCGAGCGGTATCAGCTCACTCAAAGGCGGTAATACGGTTATCCACAGAATCAGGGGATAACGCAGGAAA
GAACATGTGAGCAAAAGGCCAGCAAAAGGCCAGGAACCGTAAAAAGGCCGCGTTGCTGGCGTTTTTCCAT
AGGCTCCGCCCCCCTGACGAGCATCACAAAAATCGACGCTCAAGTCAGAGGTGGCGAAACCCGACAGGAC
TATAAAGATACCAGGCGTTTCCCCCTGGAAGCTCCCTCGTGCGCTCTCCTGTTCCGACCCTGCCGCTTAC
CGGATACCTGTCCGCCTTTCTCCCTTCGGGAAGCGTGGCGCTTTCTCATAGCTCACGCTGTAGGTATCTC
AGTTCGGTGTAGGTCGTTCGCTCCAAGCTGGGCTGTGTGCACGAACCCCCCGTTCAGCCCGACCGCTGCG
CCTTATCCGGTAACTATCGTCTTGAGTCCAACCCGGTAAGACACGACTTATCGCCACTGGCAGCAGCCAC
TGGTAACAGGATTAGCAGAGCGAGGTATGTAGGCGGTGCTACAGAGTTCTTGAAGTGGTGGCCTAACTAC
GGCTACACTAGAAGAACAGTATTTGGTATCTGCGCTCTGCTGAAGCCAGTTACCTTCGGAAAAAGAGTTG
GTAGCTCTTGATCCGGCAAACAAACCACCGCTGGTAGCGGTGGTTTTTTTGTTTGCAAGCAGCAGATTAC
GCGCAGAAAAAAAGGATCTCAAGAAGATCCTTTGATCTTTTCTACGGGGTCTGACGCTCAGTGGAACGAA
AACTCACGTTAAGGGATTTTGGTCATGAGATTATCAAAAAGGATCTTCACCTAGATCCTTTTAAATTAAA
AATGAAGTTTTAAATCAATCTAAAGTATATATGAGTAAACTTGGTCTGACAGTTACCAATGCTTAATCAG
TGAGGCACCTATCTCAGCGATCTGTCTATTTCGTTCATCCATAGTTGCCTGACTCCCCGTCGTGTAGATA
ACTACGATACGGGAGGGCTTACCATCTGGCCCCAGTGCTGCAATGATACCGCGAGATCCACGCTCACCGG
CTCCAGATTTATCAGCAATAAACCAGCCAGCCGGAAGGGCCGAGCGCAGAAGTGGTCCTGCAACTTTATC
CGCCTCCATCCAGTCTATTAATTGTTGCCGGGAAGCTAGAGTAAGTAGTTCGCCAGTTAATAGTTTGCGC
AACGTTGTTGCCATTGCTACAGGCATCGTGGTGTCACGCTCGTCGTTTGGTATGGCTTCATTCAGCTCCG
GTTCCCAACGATCAAGGCGAGTTACATGATCCCCCATGTTGTGCAAAAAAGCGGTTAGCTCCTTCGGTCC
TCCGATCGTTGTCAGAAGTAAGTTGGCCGCAGTGTTATCACTCATGGTTATGGCAGCACTGCATAATTCT
CTTACTGTCATGCCATCCGTAAGATGCTTTTCTGTGACTGGTGAGTACTCAACCAAGTCATTCTGAGAAT
AGTGTATGCGGCGACCGAGTTGCTCTTGCCCGGCGTCAATACGGGATAATACCGCGCCACATAGCAGAAC
TTTAAAAGTGCTCATCATTGGAAAACGTTCTTCGGGGCGAAAACTCTCAAGGATCTTACCGCTGTTGAGA
TCCAGTTCGATGTAACCCACTCGTGCACCCAACTGATCTTCAGCATCTTTTACTTTCACCAGCGTTTCTG
GGTGAGCAAAAACAGGAAGGCAAAATGCCGCAAAAAAGGGAATAAGGGCGACACGGAAATGTTGAATACT
CATACTCTTCCTTTTTCAATATTATTGAAGCATTTATCAGGGTTATTGTCTCATGAGCGGATACATATTT
GAATGTATTTAGAAAAATAAACAAATAGGGGTTCCGCGCACATTTCCCCGAAAAGTGCCACCTGACGTCT
AAGAAACCATTATTATCATGACATTAACCTATAAAAATAGGCGTATCACGAGGCCCTTTCGTC
